>Addgene plasmid #239048 | pAAV-hSyn-tdTomato | addgene full sequence | sequence record 474419 | Addgene NGS Result
TTGCCCGGCGTCAATACGGGATAATACCGCGCCACATAGCAGAACTTTAAAAGTGCTCATCATTGGAAAA
CGTTCTTCGGGGCGAAAACTCTCAAGGATCTTACCGCTGTTGAGATCCAGTTCGATGTAACCCACTCGTG
CACCCAACTGATCTTCAGCATCTTTTACTTTCACCAGCGTTTCTGGGTGAGCAAAAACAGGAAGGCAAAA
TGCCGCAAAAAAGGGAATAAGGGCGACACGGAAATGTTGAATACTCATACTCTTCCTTTTTCAATATTAT
TGAAGCATTTATCAGGGTTATTGTCTCATGAGCGGATACATATTTGAATGTATTTAGAAAAATAAACAAA
TAGGGGTTCCGCGCACATTTCCCCGAAAAGTGCCACCTAAATTGTAAGCGTTAATATTTTGTTAAAATTC
GCGTTAAATTTTTGTTAAATCAGCTCATTTTTTAACCAATAGGCCGAAATCGGCAAAATCCCTTATAAAT
CAAAAGAATAGACCGAGATAGGGT
[37 nt withheld, positions 515-551]
AAAGAACGTGGACTCCAACGTCAAAGG
[49 nt withheld, positions 579-627]
T
[91 nt withheld, positions 629-719]
G
[124 nt withheld, positions 721-844]
CCCATTCGCCATTCAGGCTGCGCAACTGTTGGGAAGGGCGATCGGTGCGGGCCTCTTCGCTATTACGCCA
GCTGCGCGCTCGCTCGCTCACTGAGGCCGCCCGGGCAAAGCCCGGGCGTCGGGCGACCTTTGGTCGCCCG
GCCTCAGTGAGCGAGCGAGCGCGCAGAGAGGGAGTGGCCAACTCCATCACTAGGGGTTCCTTGTAGTTAA
TGATTAACCCGCCATGCTACTTATCTACGTAGCCATGCTCTAGGAAGATCTCTGCAGAGGGCCCTGCGTA
TGAGTGCAAGTGGGTTTTAGGACCAGGATGAGGCGGGGTGGGGGTGCCTACCTGACGACCGACCCCGACC
CACTGGACAAGCACCCAACCCCCATTCCCCAAATTGCGCATCCCCTATCAGAGAGGGGGAGGGGAAACAG
GATGCGGCGAGGCGCGTGCGCACTGCCAGCTTCAGCACCGCGGACAGTGCCTTCGCCCCCGCCTGGCGGC
GCGCGCCACCGCCGCCTCAGCACTGAAGGCGCGCTGACGTCACTCGCCGGTCCCCCGCAAACTCCCCTTC
CCGGCCACCTTGGTCGCGTCCGCGCCGCCGCCGGCCCAGCCGGACCGCACCACGCGAGGCGCGAGATAGG
GGGGCACGGGCGCGACCATCTGCGCTGCGGCGCCGGCGACTCAGCGCTGCCTCAGTCTGCGGTGGGCAGC
GGAGGAGTCGTGTCGTGCCTGAGAGCGCAGTCGAATTCAAGCTGCTAGCAAGGATCCGCCACCATGGTTA
GCAAGGGTGAAGAGGTGATTAAAGAGTTTATGCGTTTTAAAGTACGCATGGAGGGTAGCATGAACGGTCA
TGAGTTTGAGATCGAGGGCGAAGGCGAAGGTCGTCCGTACGAGGGTACGCAGACCGCTAAACTGAAAGTA
ACCAAAGGCGGTCCTCTGCCGTTCGCGTGGGACATCCTGTCCCCGCAGTTTATGTATGGTTCCAAGGCCT
ACGTCAAACACCCAGCCGATATCCCGGACTACAAGAAGCTGTCTTTCCCGGAGGGTTTCAAGTGGGAGCG
TGTAATGAACTTTGAGGACGGTGGCCTGGTTACCGTCACCCAGGATAGCTCTCTGCAAGATGGCACCCTG
ATCTACAAGGTGAAGATGCGTGGTACGAACTTTCCGCCGGATGGCCCGGTGATGCAGAAAAAGACGATGG
GATGGGAAGCATCTACCGAGCGCCTGTATCCGCGTGACGGTGTTCTGAAAGGTGAGATCCACCAGGCGCT
GAAACTGAAGGACGGCGGTCACTACCTGGTTGAATTTAAGACGATCTATATGGCTAAAAAGCCGGTTCAA
CTGCCAGGTTACTACTACGTGGACACCAAACTGGATATCACGTCTCACAACGAAGATTATACCATCGTCG
AACAGTATGAACGTAGCGAGGGCCGTCACCACCTGTTCCTGGGCCACGGTACTGGTTCTACGGGTTCTGG
TTCCTCTGGCACTGCGTCTTCCGAAGACAACAACATGGCGGTGATCAAAGAGTTCATGAGGTTCAAAGTA
CGTATGGAAGGTTCTATGAACGGCCATGAGTTCGAGATTGAAGGTGAGGGCGAGGGTCGCCCATACGAGG
GCACTCAGACCGCAAAGCTGAAAGTTACCAAAGGTGGCCCACTGCCTTTTGCGTGGGATATCCTGTCTCC
GCAGTTCATGTACGGTTCCAAAGCCTACGTAAAACACCCGGCAGACATCCCGGATTACAAAAAGCTGTCC
TTCCCAGAGGGCTTCAAATGGGAACGTGTTATGAATTTCGAAGATGGCGGCCTGGTCACTGTTACGCAGG
ACAGCAGCCTGCAAGACGGTACTCTGATTTACAAAGTGAAAATGCGTGGCACTAACTTCCCGCCTGACGG
TCCAGTAATGCAGAAGAAAACTATGGGCTGGGAAGCTAGCACCGAACGTCTGTACCCGCGCGACGGTGTG
CTGAAAGGCGAGATTCACCAGGCCCTGAAGCTGAAGGATGGTGGTCACTATCTGGTTGAGTTCAAAACTA
TCTACATGGCAAAAAAGCCTGTACAACTGCCGGGCTATTACTACGTTGACACTAAACTGGACATCACCTC
CCACAACGAGGATTATACTATTGTTGAACAGTACGAGCGTTCTGAAGGTCGCCATCATCTGTTTCTGTAT
GGTATGGACGAACTGTATAAATAAAAGCTTATCGATAATCAACCTCTGGATTACAAAATTTGTGAAAGAT
TGACTGGTATTCTTAACTATGTTGCTCCTTTTACGCTATGTGGATACGCTGCTTTAATGCCTTTGTATCA
TGCTATTGCTTCCCGTATGGCTTTCATTTTCTCCTCCTTGTATAAATCCTGGTTGCTGTCTCTTTATGAG
GAGTTGTGGCCCGTTGTCAGGCAACGTGGCGTGGTGTGCACTGTGTTTGCTGACGCAACCCCCACTGGTT
GGGGCATTGCCACCACCTGTCAGCTCCTTTCCGGGACTTTCGCTTTCCCCCTCCCTATTGCCACGGCGGA
ACTCATCGCCGCCTGCCTTGCCCGCTGCTGGACAGGGGCTCGGCTGTTGGGCACTGACAATTCCGTGGTG
TTGTCGGGGAAATCATCGTCCTTTCCTTGGCTGCTCGCCTGTGTTGCCACCTGGATTCTGCGCGGGACGT
CCTTCTGCTACGTCCCTTCGGCCCTCAATCCAGCGGACCTTCCTTCCCGCGGCCTGCTGCCGGCTCTGCG
GCCTCTTCCGCGTCTTCGCCTTCGCCCTCAGACGAGTCGGATCTCCCTTTGGGCCGCCTCCCCGCATCGA
TACCGTCGACCTCGACCCGGGCGGCCGCTTCGAGCAGACATGATAAGATACATTGATGAGTTTGGACAAA
CCACAACTAGAATGCAGTGAAAAAAATGCTTTATTTGTGAAATTTGTGATGCTATTGCTTTATTTGTAAC
CATTATAAGCTGCAATAAACAAGTTAACAACAACAATTGCATTCATTTTATGTTTCAGGTTCAGGGGGAG
ATGTGGGAGGTTTTTTAAAGCAAGTAAAACCTCTACAAATGTGGTAAAATCGATAAGGATCTTCCTAGAG
CATGGCTACGTAGATAAGTAGCATGGCGGGTTAATCATTAACTACAAGGAACCCCTAGTGATGGAGTTGG
CCACTCCCTCTCTGCGCGCTCGCTCGCTCACTGAGGCCGCCCGGGCTTTGCCCGGGCGGCCTCAGTGAGC
GAGCGAGCGCGCAGCTGCATTAATGAATCGGCCAACGCGCGGGGAGAGGCGGTTTGCGTATTGGGCGCTC
TTCCGCTTCCTCGCTCACTGACTCGCTGCGCTCGGTCGTTCGGCTGCGGCGAGCGGTATCAGCTCACTCA
AAGGCGGTAATACGGTTATCCACAGAATCAGGGGATAACGCAGGAAAGAACATGTGAGCAAAAGGCCAGC
AAAAGGCCAGGAACCGTAAAAAGGCCGCGTTGCTGGCGTTTTTCCATAGGCTCCGCCCCCCTGACGAGCA
TCACAAAAATCGACGCTCAAGTCAGAGGTGGCGAAACCCGACAGGACTATAAAGATACCAGGCGTTTCCC
CCTGGAAGCTCCCTCGTGCGCTCTCCTGTTCCGACCCTGCCGCTTACCGGATACCTGTCCGCCTTTCTCC
CTTCGGGAAGCGTGGCGCTTTCTCATAGCTCACGCTGTAGGTATCTCAGTTCGGTGTAGGTCGTTCGCTC
CAAGCTGGGCTGTGTGCACGAACCCCCCGTTCAGCCCGACCGCTGCGCCTTATCCGGTAACTATCGTCTT
GAGTCCAACCCGGTAAGACACGACTTATCGCCACTGGCAGCAGCCACTGGTAACAGGATTAGCAGAGCGA
GGTATGTAGGCGGTGCTACAGAGTTCTTGAAGTGGTGGCCTAACTACGGCTACACTAGAAGAACAGTATT
TGGTATCTGCGCTCTGCTGAAGCCAGTTACCTTCGGAAAAAGAGTTGGTAGCTCTTGATCCGGCAAACAA
ACCACCGCTGGTAGCGGTGGTTTTTTTGTTTGCAAGCAGCAGATTACGCGCAGAAAAAAAGGATCTCAAG
AAGATCCTTTGATCTTTTCTACGGGGTCTGACGCTCAGTGGAACGAAAACTCACGTTAAGGGATTTTGGT
CATGAGATTATCAAAAAGGATCTTCACCTAGATCCTTTTAAATTAAAAATGAAGTTTTAAATCAATCTAA
AGTATATATGAGTAAACTTGGTCTGACAGTTACCAATGCTTAATCAGTGAGGCACCTATCTCAGCGATCT
GTCTATTTCGTTCATCCATAGTTGCCTGACTCCCCGTCGTGTAGATAACTACGATACGGGAGGGCTTACC
ATCTGGCCCCAGTGCTGCAATGATACCGCGAGACCCACGCTCACCGGCTCCAGATTTATCAGCAATAAAC
CAGCCAGCCGGAAGGGCCGAGCGCAGAAGTGGTCCTGCAACTTTATCCGCCTCCATCCAGTCTATTAATT
GTTGCCGGGAAGCTAGAGTAAGTAGTTCGCCAGTTAATAGTTTGCGCAACGTTGTTGCCATTGCTACAGG
CATCGTGGTGTCACGCTCGTCGTTTGGTATGGCTTCATTCAGCTCCGGTTCCCAACGATCAAGGCGAGTT
ACATGATCCCCCATGTTGTGCAAAAAAGCGGTTAGCTCCTTCGGTCCTCCGATCGTTGTCAGAAGTAAGT
TGGCCGCAGTGTTATCACTCATGGTTATGGCAGCACTGCATAATTCTCTTACTGTCATGCCATCCGTAAG
ATGCTTTTCTGTGACTGGTGAGTACTCAACCAAGTCATTCTGAGAATAGTGTATGCGGCGACCGAGTTGC
TC
Features (pLannotate 1.2.2; 15 found; start..end, strand, type, name):
    259..363     -  promoter       AmpR promoter: bla
    416..844     -  rep_origin     f1 ori (sequence partly withheld): f1 bacteriophage origin of replication; arrow indicates direction of (+) strand synthesis
    849..918     -  CDS            lacZα (fragment): LacZα fragment of β-galactosidase; lacZ fragment
    913..1045    -  repeat_region  AAV2 ITR (fragment): inverted terminal repeat of adeno-associated virus serotype 2 inverted
   1127..1574    +  promoter       hSyn promoter: human synapsin I promoter; confers neuron-specific expression (Kügler et al., 2003)
   1608..3035    +  CDS            tdTomato: tdTomato is a basic (constitutively fluorescent) orange fluorescent protein published in 2004, derived from Discosoma sp.. It is reported to be a somewhat slowly-maturing tandem dimer with low acid sensitivity.
   3051..3639    +  misc_feature   WPRE: woodchuck hepatitis virus posttranscriptional regulatory element
   3640..3659    +  misc_feature   MCS (fragment): pBluescript multiple cloning site
   3688..3809    -  polyA_signal   SV40 poly(A) signal: SV40 polyadenylation signal
   3832..3900    -  CDS            large T antigen (fragment): large T antigen from SV40 (simian virus 40)
   3971..4033    +  repeat_region  AAV2 ITR (fragment): inverted terminal repeat of adeno-associated virus serotype 2 inverted
   4051..4078    -  repeat_region  AAV2 ITR (fragment): inverted terminal repeat of adeno-associated virus serotype 2 inverted
   4076..4132    -  CDS            lacI (fragment): lac repressor; lacI; The lac repressor binds to the lac operator to inhibit transcription in E. coli. This inhibition can be relieved by adding lactose or isopropyl-β-D-thiogalactopyranoside (IPTG).
   4315..4903    -  rep_origin     ori: high-copy-number ColE1/pMB1/pBR322/pUC origin of replication
   5074..258     -  CDS            AmpR (across the origin): β-lactamase; bla; confers resistance to ampicillin, carbenicillin, and related antibiotics
