[The description below was written by a language model from this plasmid's Addgene catalogue record and pLannotate feature annotations shown in this document.]
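Description:
pAAV-hSyn-tdTomato is a 5,676 bp adeno-associated virus transfer plasmid built on a pAAV backbone, designed to package a neuron-targeted red fluorescent reporter into recombinant AAV. In bacteria it is maintained through a high-copy ColE1/pUC-type origin and selected with ampicillin via the β-lactamase gene and its native promoter. An f1 phage origin is also present, along with short lacZα, lacI and pBluescript multiple-cloning-site fragments that are leftovers from the cloning backbone rather than functional parts. The record lists a recombination-deficient stable strain as the propagation host, a common choice for protecting the repeat-rich ITRs.

The payload lies between AAV2 inverted terminal repeats, which supply the cis signals for replication and encapsidation of the vector genome when rep, cap and helper functions are provided in trans. The annotation detects these ITRs only as fragments, one on the left and two short pieces on the right, so the feature table alone does not establish whether they are full length. Within the ITRs, the human synapsin I promoter drives neuron-specific expression of tdTomato, a bright, constitutively fluorescent tandem-dimer orange-red protein derived from Discosoma. The coding sequence is followed by a WPRE, which enhances transcript stability and expression, and by an SV40 polyadenylation signal; this is annotated on the opposite strand, next to a small remnant of SV40 large T antigen sequence. No tags, recombinase sites or additional genes are annotated, so expression is unconditional in transduced neurons. According to the record, the construct is used as a cell filler, labelling neurons with soluble tdTomato so that their morphology can be visualised.
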