Addgene plasmid #239048: pAAV-hSyn-tdTomato
Purpose: AAV construct used as a cell filler to label neurons with tdTomato
Depositing lab: Erin O'Shea. Depositing organization: HHMI, Janelia Research Campus.
Backbone
  Vector backbone: pAAV
  Total vector size (bp): 5676
  Vector type: AAV
Growth in bacteria
  Bacterial resistance: Ampicillin, 100 μg/mL
  Growth temperature: 37°C
  Growth strain: NEB Stable
  Copy number: Unknown
Gene/Insert
  Gene/Insert name: tdTomato
  Species: Synthetic
  Insert size (bp): 1939
  Promoter: hSyn
  Cloning method: Other
  Sequencing primers: 5′ GGAGCCCCCGATTTAGAGC
Resource information
  A portion of this plasmid was derived from a plasmid made by: We are not sure who has originally cloned it, but it was provided to use by Janelia Viral Tools (Hyun Ah Yi).
Terms and licenses: Academic/Nonprofit Terms; Industry Terms: Not Available to Industry
How to cite: pAAV-hSyn-tdTomato was a gift from Erin O'Shea (Addgene plasmid # 239048 ; http://n2t.net/addgene:239048 ; RRID:Addgene_239048)
